>Addgene plasmid #142120 | TFORF2568 | addgene full sequence | sequence record 395723 | Addgene NGS Result
TTAATGTAGTCTTATGCAATACTCTTGTAGTCTTGCAACATGGTAACGATGAGTTAGCAACATGCCTTAC
AAGGAGAGAAAAAGCACCGTGCATGCCGATTGGTGGAAGTAAGGTGGTACGATCGTGCCTTATTAGGAAG
GCAACAGACGGGTCTGACATGGATTGGACGAACCACTGAATTGCCGCATTGCAGAGATATTGTATTTAAG
TGCCTAGCTCGATACATAAACGGGTCTCTCTGGTTAGACCAGATCTGAGCCTGGGAGCTCTCTGGCTAAC
TAGGGAACCCACTGCTTAAGCCTCAATAAAGCTTGCCTTGAGTGCTTCAAGTAGTGTGTGCCCGTCTGTT
GTGTGACTCTGGTAACTAGAGATCCCTCAGACCCTTTTAGTCAGTGTGGAAAATCTCTAGCAGTGGCGCC
CGAACAGGGACTTGAAAGCGAAAGGGAAACCAGAGGAGCTCTCTCGACGCAGGACTCGGCTTGCTGAAGC
GCGCACGGCAAGAGGCGAGGGGCGGCGACTGGTGAGTACGCCAAAAATTTTGACTAGCGGAGGCTAGAAG
GAGAGAGATGGGTGCGAGAGCGTCAGTATTAAGCGGGGGAGAATTAGATCGCGATGGGAAAAAATTCGGT
TAAGGCCAGGGGGAAAGAAAAAATATAAATTAAAACATATAGTATGGGCAAGCAGGGAGCTAGAACGATT
CGCAGTTAATCCTGGCCTGTTAGAAACATCAGAAGGCTGTAGACAAATACTGGGACAGCTACAACCATCC
CTTCAGACAGGATCAGAAGAACTTAGATCATTATATAATACAGTAGCAACCCTCTATTGTGTGCATCAAA
GGATAGAGATAAAAGACACCAAGGAAGCTTTAGACAAGATAGAGGAAGAGCAAAACAAAAGTAAGACCAC
CGCACAGCAAGCGGCCGCTGATCTTCAGACCTGGAGGAGGAGATATGAGGGACAATTGGAGAAGTGAATT
ATATAAATATAAAGTAGTAAAAATTGAACCATTAGGAGTAGCACCCACCAAGGCAAAGAGAAGAGTGGTG
CAGAGAGAAAAAAGAGCAGTGGGAATAGGAGCTTTGTTCCTTGGGTTCTTGGGAGCAGCAGGAAGCACTA
TGGGCGCAGCGTCAATGACGCTGACGGTACAGGCCAGACAATTATTGTCTGGTATAGTGCAGCAGCAGAA
CAATTTGCTGAGGGCTATTGAGGCGCAACAGCATCTGTTGCAACTCACAGTCTGGGGCATCAAGCAGCTC
CAGGCAAGAATCCTGGCTGTGGAAAGATACCTAAAGGATCAACAGCTCCTGGGGATTTGGGGTTGCTCTG
GAAAACTCATTTGCACCACTGCTGTGCCTTGGAATGCTAGTTGGAGTAATAAATCTCTGGAACAGATTTG
GAATCACACGACCTGGATGGAGTGGGACAGAGAAATTAACAATTACACAAGCTTAATACACTCCTTAATT
GAAGAATCGCAAAACCAGCAAGAAAAGAATGAACAAGAATTATTGGAATTAGATAAATGGGCAAGTTTGT
GGAATTGGTTTAACATAACAAATTGGCTGTGGTATATAAAATTATTCATAATGATAGTAGGAGGCTTGGT
AGGTTTAAGAATAGTTTTTGCTGTACTTTCTATAGTGAATAGAGTTAGGCAGGGATATTCACCATTATCG
TTTCAGACCCACCTCCCAACCCCGAGGGGACCCATGCATTGCATCTCAATTAGTCAGCAACCAGGTGTGG
AAAGTCCCCAGGCTCCCCAGCAGGCAGAAGTATGCAAAGCATGCGTCTCAATTAGTCAGCAACCATAGTC
CCGCCCCTAACTCCGCCCATCCCGCCCCTAACTCCGCCCAGTTCCGCCCATTCTCCGCCCCATGGCTGAC
TAATTTTTTTTATTTATGCAGAGGCCGAGGCCGCCTCGGCCTCTGAGCTATTCCAGAAGTAGTGAGGAGG
CTTTTTTGGAGGCCTAGGCTTTTGCAAAAAGCTTTCTAGAGGTACCACCGGAGCTTACCATGACCGAGTA
CAAGCCCACGGTGCGCCTCGCCACCCGCGACGACGTCCCCAGGGCCGTACGCACCCTCGCCGCCGCGTTC
GCCGACTACCCCGCCACGCGCCACACCGTCGATCCGGACCGCCACATCGAGCGGGTCACCGAGCTGCAAG
AACTCTTCCTCACGCGCGTCGGGCTCGACATCGGCAAGGTGTGGGTCGCGGACGACGGCGCCGCCGTGGC
GGTCTGGACCACGCCGGAGAGCGTCGAAGCGGGGGCGGTGTTCGCCGAGATCGGCCCGCGCATGGCCGAG
TTGAGCGGTTCCCGGCTGGCCGCGCAGCAACAGATGGAAGGCCTCCTGGCGCCGCACCGGCCCAAGGAGC
CCGCGTGGTTCCTGGCCACCGTCGGCGTCTCGCCCGACCACCAGGGCAAGGGTCTGGGCAGCGCCGTCGT
GCTCCCCGGAGTGGAGGCGGCCGAGCGCGCCGGGGTGCCCGCCTTCCTGGAGACCTCCGCGCCCCGCAAC
CTCCCCTTCTACGAGCGGCTCGGCTTCACCGTCACCGCCGACGTCGAGGTGCCCGAAGGACCGCGCACCT
GGTGCATGACCCGCAAGCCCGGTGCCAGTTAACGAATTCTAGATCTTGAGACAAATGGCAGTATTCATCC
ACAATTTTAAAAGAAAAGGGGGGATTGGGGGGTACAGTGCAGGGGAAAGAATAGTAGACATAATAGCAAC
AGACATACAAACTAAAGAATTACAAAAACAAATTACAAAAATTCAAAATTTTCGGGTTTATTACAGGGAC
AGCAGAGATCCACTTTGGCGCCGGCTCGAGGCCTGCAGGTGCAAAGATGGATAAAGTTTTAAACAGAGAG
GAATCTTTGCAGCTAATGGACCTTCTAGGTCTTGAAAGGAGTGGGAATTGGCTCCGGTGCCCGTCAGTGG
GCAGAGCGCACATCGCCCACAGTCCCCGAGAAGTTGGGGGGAGGGGTCGGCAATTGAACCGGTGCCTAGA
GAAGGTGGCGCGGGGTAAACTGGGAAAGTGATGTCGTGTACTGGCTCCGCCTTTTTCCCGAGGGTGGGGG
AGAACCGTATATAAGTGCAGTAGTCGCCGTGAACGTTCTTTTTCGCAACGGGTTTGCCGCCAGAACACAG
GTAAGTGCCGTGTGTGGTTCCCGCGGGCCTGGCCTCTTTACGGGTTATGGCCCTTGCGTGCCTTGAATTA
CTTCCACCTGGCTGCAGTACGTGATTCTTGATCCCGAGCTTCGGGTTGGAAGTGGGTGGGAGAGTTCGAG
GCCTTGCGCTTAAGGAGCCCCTTCGCCTCGTGCTTGAGTTGAGGCCTGGCCTGGGCGCTGGGGCCGCCGC
GTGCGAATCTGGTGGCACCTTCGCGCCTGTCTCGCTGCTTTCGATAAGTCTCTAGCCATTTAAAATTTTT
GATGACCTGCTGCGACGCTTTTTTTCTGGCAAGATAGTCTTGTAAATGCGGGCCAAGATCTGCACACTGG
TATTTCGGTTTTTGGGGCCGCGGGCGGCGACGGGGCCCGTGCGTCCCAGCGCACATGTTCGGCGAGGCGG
GGCCTGCGAGCGCGGCCACCGAGAATCGGACGGGGGTAGTCTCAAGCTGGCCGGCCTGCTCTGGTGCCTG
GCCTCGCGCCGCCGTGTATCGCCCCGCCCTGGGCGGCAAGGCTGGCCCGGTCGGCACCAGTTGCGTGAGC
GGAAAGATGGCCGCTTCCCGGCCCTGCTGCAGGGAGCTCAAAATGGAGGACGCGGCGCTCGGGAGAGCGG
GCGGGTGAGTCACCCACACAAAGGAAAAGGGCCTTTCCGTCCTCAGCCGTCGCTTCATGTGACTCCACGG
AGTACCGGGCGCCGTCCAGGCACCTCGATTAGTTCTCGAGCTTTTGGAGTACGTCGTCTTTAGGTTGGGG
GGAGGGGTTTTATGCGATGGAGTTTCCCCACACTGAGTGGGTGGAGACTGAAGTTAGGCCAGCTTGGCAC
TTGATGTAATTCTCCTTGGAATTTGCCCTTTTTGAGTTTGGATCTTGGTTCATTCTCAAGCCTCAGACAG
TGGTTCAAAGTTTTTTTCTTCCATTTCAGGTGTCGTGAGGCTAGCACCGCCACCATGGTTCTAGCGCAGA
GCCGGGTGTCTGCCGGGGTGGGCTCCCCGCATTGTTCGGGCTCCGGCGGGGGCGGCTCTGATTCCTTTCC
ATGGCCCGCCTCCCACCCCGGGAATCCCCAGTGCTCCTTTTCCACGGCTTTTCTGGCGTCCCCCCGACTC
TCCCGCGGCACTTTGGCCTACCTTCCCCCAGCGCCGTGGTCCTCCCTGGCGACCCCCTCTGCGCTCCTGG
GGTCCTCCTGCGCCCCCCCTCCTCCACCGGCGCGCTGCCCACAGCCGCGTGCCCTCTCCCCGGAGCTGGG
GACCAAGGCTGGGCCCCGCCGGCCGCATCGGTGGGAACTTCCGCGGTCCCCATCCCAGGGCGCACAGGGT
CCAGCTCCTCGGCGCCGACTCCTGGAAACAATGAAAGGTATTGTTGCAGCATCTGGCAGTGAGACTGAGG
ATGAGGACAGCATGGACATTCCCTTGGACCTTTCTTCATCCGCTGGCTCAGGCAAGAGAAGGAGAAGGGG
CAACCTACCCAAGGAGTCTGTGCAGATTCTTCGGGATTGGCTGTATGAGCACCGTTACAATGCCTATCCT
TCAGAGCAAGAAAAAGCGTTGCTGTCCCAGCAAACACACCTGTCTACGCTACAGGTCTGTAACTGGTTCA
TCAACGCCCGCCGCAGGCTCCTCCCTGACATGCTGAGAAAGGATGGCAAAGATCCAAATCAGTTCACAAT
TTCCCGCCGTGGGGCCAAGATTTCTGAAACGAGCTCTGTGGAGTCCGTGATGGGCATCAAAAACTTCATG
CCAGCTCTAGAGGAGACCCCATTTCATTCCTGTACAGCTGGGCCAAACCCAACCCTAGGGAGGCCACTGT
CTCCTAAGCCGTCATCCCCGGGATCAGTTTTGGCTCGTCCATCAGTGATCTGCCATACCACTGTGACTGC
ATTGAAAGATGTCCCTTTCTCTCTCTGCCAGTCGGTCGGTGTGGGACAAAACACAGATATACAGCAGATA
GCGGCCAAAAACTTCACAGACACCTCTCTCATGTACCCAGAGGACACTTGTAAATCTGGACCAAGTACGA
ATACACAGAGTGGTCTTTTCAACACTCCTCCCCCTACTCCACCGGACCTCAACCAGGACTTCAGTGGATT
TCAGCTTCTAGTGGATGTTGCACTCAAACGGGCTGCAGAGATGGAGCTTCAGGCAAAACTTACAGCTTAG
TAATGAACTAGTCCGTAACTTGAAAGTATTTCGATTTCTTGGCTTTATATATCTTGTGGAAAGGACGACG
TACCAATCTGCACTTCGGTGGCACGCGTTAAGTCGACAATCAACCTCTGGATTACAAAATTTGTGAAAGA
TTGACTGGTATTCTTAACTATGTTGCTCCTTTTACGCTATGTGGATACGCTGCTTTAATGCCTTTGTATC
ATGCTATTGCTTCCCGTATGGCTTTCATTTTCTCCTCCTTGTATAAATCCTGGTTGCTGTCTCTTTATGA
GGAGTTGTGGCCCGTTGTCAGGCAACGTGGCGTGGTGTGCACTGTGTTTGCTGACGCAACCCCCACTGGT
TGGGGCATTGCCACCACCTGTCAGCTCCTTTCCGGGACTTTCGCTTTCCCCCTCCCTATTGCCACGGCGG
AACTCATCGCCGCCTGCCTTGCCCGCTGCTGGACAGGGGCTCGGCTGTTGGGCACTGACAATTCCGTGGT
GTTGTCGGGGAAATCATCGTCCTTTCCTTGGCTGCTCGCCTGTGTTGCCACCTGGATTCTGCGCGGGACG
TCCTTCTGCTACGTCCCTTCGGCCCTCAATCCAGCGGACCTTCCTTCCCGCGGCCTGCTGCCGGCTCTGC
GGCCTCTTCCGCGTCTTCGCCTTCGCCCTCAGACGAGTCGGATCTCCCTTTGGGCCGCCTCCCCGCGTCG
ACTTTAAGACCAATGACTTACAAGGCAGCTGTAGATCTTAGCCACTTTTTAAAAGAAAAGGGGGGACTGG
AAGGGCTAATTCACTCCCAACGAAGACAAGATCTGCTTTTTGCTTGTACTGGGTCTCTCTGGTTAGACCA
GATCTGAGCCTGGGAGCTCTCTGGCTAACTAGGGAACCCACTGCTTAAGCCTCAATAAAGCTTGCCTTGA
GTGCTTCAAGTAGTGTGTGCCCGTCTGTTGTGTGACTCTGGTAACTAGAGATCCCTCAGACCCTTTTAGT
CAGTGTGGAAAATCTCTAGCAGTACGTATAGTAGTTCATGTCATCTTATTATTCAGTATTTATAACTTGC
AAAGAAATGAATATCAGAGAGTGAGAGGAACTTGTTTATTGCAGCTTATAATGGTTACAAATAAAGCAAT
AGCATCACAAATTTCACAAATAAAGCATTTTTTTCACTGCATTCTAGTTGTGGTTTGTCCAAACTCATCA
ATGTATCTTATCATGTCTGGCTCTAGCTATCCCGCCCCTAACTCCGCCCATCCCGCCCCTAACTCCGCCC
AGTTCCGCCCATTCTCCGCCCCATGGCTGACTAATTTTTTTTATTTATGCAGAGGCCGAGGCCGCCTCGG
CCTCTGAGCTATTCCAGAAGTAGTGAGGAGGCTTTTTTGGAGGCCTAGGGACGTACCCAATTCGCCCTAT
AGTGAGTCGTATTACGCGCGCTCACTGGCCGTCGTTTTACAACGTCGTGACTGGGAAAACCCTGGCGTTA
CCCAACTTAATCGCCTTGCAGCACATCCCCCTTTCGCCAGCTGGCGTAATAGCGAAGAGGCCCGCACCGA
TCGCCCTTCCCAACAGTTGCGCAGCCTGAATGGCGAATGGG
[124 nt withheld, positions 6902-7025]
C
[91 nt withheld, positions 7027-7117]
A
[49 nt withheld, positions 7119-7167]
CCTTTGACGTTGGAGTCCACGTTCTTT
[37 nt withheld, positions 7195-7231]
ACCCTATCTCGGTCTATTCTTTTGATTTATAAGGGATTTTGCCGATTTCGGCCTATTGGTTAAAAAATGA
GCTGATTTAACAAAAATTTAACGCGAATTTTAACAAAATATTAACGCTTACAATTTAGGTGGCACTTTTC
GGGGAAATGTGCGCGGAACCCCTATTTGTTTATTTTTCTAAATACATTCAAATATGTATCCGCTCATGAG
ACAATAACCCTGATAAATGCTTCAATAATATTGAAAAAGGAAGAGTATGAGTATTCAACATTTCCGTGTC
GCCCTTATTCCCTTTTTTGCGGCATTTTGCCTTCCTGTTTTTGCTCACCCAGAAACGCTGGTGAAAGTAA
AAGATGCTGAAGATCAGTTGGGTGCACGAGTGGGTTACATCGAACTGGATCTCAACAGCGGTAAGATCCT
TGAGAGTTTTCGCCCCGAAGAACGTTTTCCAATGATGAGCACTTTTAAAGTTCTGCTATGTGGCGCGGTA
TTATCCCGTATTGACGCCGGGCAAGAGCAACTCGGTCGCCGCATACACTATTCTCAGAATGACTTGGTTG
AGTACTCACCAGTCACAGAAAAGCATCTTACGGATGGCATGACAGTAAGAGAATTATGCAGTGCTGCCAT
AACCATGAGTGATAACACTGCGGCCAACTTACTTCTGACAACGATCGGAGGACCGAAGGAGCTAACCGCT
TTTTTGCACAACATGGGGGATCATGTAACTCGCCTTGATCGTTGGGAACCGGAGCTGAATGAAGCCATAC
CAAACGACGAGCGTGACACCACGATGCCTGTAGCAATGGCAACAACGTTGCGCAAACTATTAACTGGCGA
ACTACTTACTCTAGCTTCCCGGCAACAATTAATAGACTGGATGGAGGCGGATAAAGTTGCAGGACCACTT
CTGCGCTCGGCCCTTCCGGCTGGCTGGTTTATTGCTGATAAATCTGGAGCCGGTGAGCGTGGGTCTCGCG
GTATCATTGCAGCACTGGGGCCAGATGGTAAGCCCTCCCGTATCGTAGTTATCTACACGACGGGGAGTCA
GGCAACTATGGATGAACGAAATAGACAGATCGCTGAGATAGGTGCCTCACTGATTAAGCATTGGTAACTG
TCAGACCAAGTTTACTCATATATACTTTAGATTGATTTAAAACTTCATTTTTAATTTAAAAGGATCTAGG
TGAAGATCCTTTTTGATAATCTCATGACCAAAATCCCTTAACGTGAGTTTTCGTTCCACTGAGCGTCAGA
CCCCGTAGAAAAGATCAAAGGATCTTCTTGAGATCCTTTTTTTCTGCGCGTAATCTGCTGCTTGCAAACA
AAAAAACCACCGCTACCAGCGGTGGTTTGTTTGCCGGATCAAGAGCTACCAACTCTTTTTCCGAAGGTAA
CTGGCTTCAGCAGAGCGCAGATACCAAATACTGTTCTTCTAGTGTAGCCGTAGTTAGGCCACCACTTCAA
GAACTCTGTAGCACCGCCTACATACCTCGCTCTGCTAATCCTGTTACCAGTGGCTGCTGCCAGTGGCGAT
AAGTCGTGTCTTACCGGGTTGGACTCAAGACGATAGTTACCGGATAAGGCGCAGCGGTCGGGCTGAACGG
GGGGTTCGTGCACACAGCCCAGCTTGGAGCGAACGACCTACACCGAACTGAGATACCTACAGCGTGAGCT
ATGAGAAAGCGCCACGCTTCCCGAAGGGAGAAAGGCGGACAGGTATCCGGTAAGCGGCAGGGTCGGAACA
GGAGAGCGCACGAGGGAGCTTCCAGGGGGAAACGCCTGGTATCTTTATAGTCCTGTCGGGTTTCGCCACC
TCTGACTTGAGCGTCGATTTTTGTGATGCTCGTCAGGGGGGCGGAGCCTATGGAAAAACGCCAGCAACGC
GGCCTTTTTACGGTTCCTGGCCTTTTGCTGGCCTTTTGCTCACATGTTCTTTCCTGCGTTATCCCCTGAT
TCTGTGGATAACCGTATTACCGCCTTTGAGTGAGCTGATACCGCTCGCCGCAGCCGAACGACCGAGCGCA
GCGAGTCAGTGAGCGAGGAAGCGGAAGAGCGCCCAATACGCAAACCGCCTCTCCCCGCGCGTTGGCCGAT
TCATTAATGCAGCTGGCACGACAGGTTTCCCGACTGGAAAGCGGGCAGTGAGCGCAACGCAATTAATGTG
AGTTAGCTCACTCATTAGGCACCCCAGGCTTTACACTTTATGCTTCCGGCTCGTATGTTGTGTGGAATTG
TGAGCGGATAACAATTTCACACAGGAAACAGCTATGACCATGATTACGCCAAGCGCGCAATTAACCCTCA
CTAAAGGGAACAAAAGCTGGAGCTGCAAGC
Features (pLannotate 1.2.2; 31 found; start..end, strand, type, name):
      5..231     +  promoter       RSV promoter: Rous sarcoma virus enhancer/promoter
    232..412     +  LTR            5' LTR (truncated): truncated 5' long terminal repeat (LTR) from HIV-1
    459..584     +  misc_feature   HIV-1 Ψ: packaging signal of human immunodeficiency virus type 1
    568..931     +  CDS            HIV-1 gag (fragment): gag protein from human immunodeficiency virus 1; gag
   1077..1310    +  misc_feature   RRE: The Rev response element (RRE) of HIV-1 allows for Rev-dependent mRNA export from the nucleus to the cytoplasm.
   1687..1713    +  CDS            Rev (fragment): human immunodeficiency virus 1 (HIV-1) Rev protein; rev; enhances nuclear export of unspliced and incompletely spliced viral mRNAs
   1720..1743    +  promoter       SV40 promoter (fragment): SV40 early promoter
   1744..1815    +  promoter       SV40 promoter (fragment): SV40 enhancer and early promoter
   1839..1974    +  rep_origin     SV40 ori: SV40 origin of replication
   2020..2616    +  CDS            PuroR (fragment): puromycin N-acetyltransferase; pac from Streptomyces; confers resistance to puromycin
   2665..2782    +  misc_feature   cPPT/CTS: central polypurine tract and central termination sequence of HIV-1
   2847..2913    +  CDS            small t antigen (fragment): SV40 (simian virus 40) small t antigen
   2920..4098    +  promoter       EF-1α promoter: strong constitutive promoter for human elongation factor EF-1α
   4115..5317    +  CDS            TGIF1: TGIF1_HUMAN - Also known as TGIF. Experimental evidence at protein level: Swiss-Prot protein existence level 1. Binds to a retinoid X receptor (RXR) responsive element from the cellular retinol-binding protein II promoter (CRBPII-RXRE). Inhibits the 9-cis-retinoic acid-dependent RXR alpha transcription activation of the retinoic acid responsive element. Active transcriptional corepressor of SMAD2. Links the nodal signaling pathway to the bifurcation of the forebrain and the establishment of ventral midline structures. May participate in the transmission of nuclear signals during development an
   5333..5386    +  promoter       U6 promoter (fragment): RNA polymerase III promoter for human U6 snRNA
   5428..6016    +  misc_feature   WPRE: woodchuck hepatitis virus posttranscriptional regulatory element
   6067..6086    +  misc_feature   cPPT/CTS (fragment): central polypurine tract and central termination sequence of HIV-1
   6088..6321    +  LTR            3' LTR (ΔU3): self-inactivating 3' long terminal repeat (LTR) from HIV-1
   6399..6520    +  polyA_signal   SV40 poly(A) signal: SV40 polyadenylation signal
   6560..6695    +  rep_origin     SV40 ori: SV40 origin of replication
   6716..6734    -  promoter       T7 promoter: promoter for bacteriophage T7 RNA polymerase
   6742..6897    +  CDS            lacZα (fragment): LacZα fragment of β-galactosidase; lacZ fragment
   6902..7330    +  rep_origin     f1 ori (sequence partly withheld): f1 bacteriophage origin of replication; arrow indicates direction of (+) strand synthesis
   7383..7487    +  promoter       AmpR promoter: bla
   7488..8348    +  CDS            AmpR: β-lactamase; bla; confers resistance to ampicillin, carbenicillin, and related antibiotics
   8519..9107    +  rep_origin     ori: high-copy-number ColE1/pMB1/pBR322/pUC origin of replication
   9290..9382    +  CDS            lacI (fragment): lac repressor; lacI; The lac repressor binds to the lac operator to inhibit transcription in E. coli. This inhibition can be relieved by adding lactose or isopropyl-β-D-thiogalactopyranoside (IPTG).
   9395..9416    +  protein_bind   CAP binding site: CAP binding activates transcription in the presence of cAMP. E. coli catabolite activator protein
   9431..9461    +  promoter       lac promoter: promoter for the E. coli lac operon
   9469..9485    +  protein_bind   lac operator: The lac repressor binds to the lac operator to inhibit transcription in E. coli. This inhibition can be relieved by adding lactose or isopropyl-β-D-thiogalactopyranoside (IPTG). lac repressor encoded by lacI
   9530..9548    +  promoter       T3 promoter: promoter for bacteriophage T3 RNA polymerase
