[The description below was written by a language model from this plasmid's Addgene catalogue record and pLannotate feature annotations shown in this document.]
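Description:
TFORF2568 is a lentiviral mammalian expression plasmid built on the pLX_TRC317 backbone and carrying the human transcription factor TGIF1 as a synthesized open reading frame. It belongs to a barcoded collection in which each transcription factor ORF is paired with a unique 24-bp barcode, so that the factor delivered to a given cell can be identified by sequencing in pooled overexpression screens, such as those probing directed differentiation. In bacteria the plasmid is maintained through a high-copy ColE1/pUC-type origin and ampicillin resistance (AmpR). An f1 origin and remnants of a lac/T7/T3 cloning region are also present. The depositor warns that recombination can occur, a common issue with LTR-containing vectors.

The viral cassette has a third-generation, self-inactivating layout. An RSV promoter drives a truncated HIV-1 5' LTR, followed by the Ψ packaging signal with a gag fragment and the Rev response element, and the cassette ends in a ΔU3 3' LTR backed by an SV40 polyadenylation signal. Within the proviral region, an SV40 early promoter/origin drives puromycin N-acetyltransferase for selection of transduced cells, and a cPPT/CTS element that aids nuclear import of the viral genome lies between this cassette and the ORF unit. The strong constitutive EF-1α promoter then drives the TGIF1 coding sequence, and a downstream WPRE enhances transcript stability and expression. The barcode is not annotated in the feature table. A short fragment matching the U6 promoter lies between the ORF and the WPRE, but the record does not state its role. TGIF1 is annotated as a transcriptional corepressor acting on retinoid X receptor and SMAD2 signalling.
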