Addgene plasmid #142120: TFORF2568
Purpose: Lentiviral vector for overexpressing transcription factor ORFs with unique 24-bp barcodes. Barcodes facilitate identification of transcription factors in pooled screens.
Depositing lab: Feng Zhang. Depositing organization: Broad Institute. Publication: A transcription factor atlas of directed differentiation. Joung J, Ma S, Tay T, Geiger-Schuller KR, Kirchgatterer PC, Verdine VK, Guo B, Arias-Garcia MA, Allen WE, Singh A, Kuksenko O, Abudayyeh OO, Gootenberg JS, Fu Z, Macrae RK, Buenrostro JD, Regev A, Zhang F. Cell. 2023 Jan 5;186(1):209-229.e26. doi: 10.1016/j.cell.2022.11.026. PubMed 36608654.
Backbone
  Vector backbone: pLX_TRC317
  Backbone manufacturer: Broad Institute Genetic Perturbation Platform
  Backbone size w/o insert (bp): 8264
  Vector type: Mammalian Expression, Lentiviral
  Selectable markers: Puromycin
Growth in bacteria
  Bacterial resistance: Ampicillin, 100 μg/mL
  Growth temperature: 37°C
  Growth strain: NEB Stable
  Copy number: High Copy
Gene/Insert
  Gene/Insert name: TGIF1
  Species: H. sapiens (human)
  Insert size (bp): 1307
  Entrez Gene: TGIF1 (a.k.a. HPE4, TGIF)
  Promoter: EF1a
  Cloning method: Unknown
  Sequencing primers: 5′ GGGTGGAGACTGAAGTTAGGCCAG; 3′ CACATAGCGTAAAAGGAGCAACATAG
Terms and licenses: Academic/Nonprofit Terms; Industry Terms: Not Available to Industry
Depositor comments: NM_170695,ENST00000330513 . The transcription factor ORF portion of this plasmid was synthesized by Genewiz. Please test multiple small colonies in case of plasmid recombination. To make this collection available in a timely manner, a portion of this collection was not fully sequenced by Addgene. If an Addgene verified full plasmid sequence is not available, please contact us prior to placing an order to request the full sequence.
How to cite: TFORF2568 was a gift from Feng Zhang (Addgene plasmid # 142120 ; http://n2t.net/addgene:142120 ; RRID:Addgene_142120)
