>Addgene plasmid #142120 | TFORF2568 | depositor partial sequence | sequence record 278497 | Insert
ACCGCCACCATGGTTCTAGCGCAGAGCCGGGTGTCTGCCGGGGTGGGCTCCCCGCATTGTTCGGGCTCCG
GCGGGGGCGGCTCTGATTCCTTTCCATGGCCCGCCTCCCACCCCGGGAATCCCCAGTGCTCCTTTTCCAC
GGCTTTTCTGGCGTCCCCCCGACTCTCCCGCGGCACTTTGGCCTACCTTCCCCCAGCGCCGTGGTCCTCC
CTGGCGACCCCCTCTGCGCTCCTGGGGTCCTCCTGCGCCCCCCCTCCTCCACCGGCGCGCTGCCCACAGC
CGCGTGCCCTCTCCCCGGAGCTGGGGACCAAGGCTGGGCCCCGCCGGCCGCATCGGTGGGAACTTCCGCG
GTCCCCATCCCAGGGCGCACAGGGTCCAGCTCCTCGGCGCCGACTCCTGGAAACAATGAAAGGTATTGTT
GCAGCATCTGGCAGTGAGACTGAGGATGAGGACAGCATGGACATTCCCTTGGACCTTTCTTCATCCGCTG
GCTCAGGCAAGAGAAGGAGAAGGGGCAACCTACCCAAGGAGTCTGTGCAGATTCTTCGGGATTGGCTGTA
TGAGCACCGTTACAATGCCTATCCTTCAGAGCAAGAAAAAGCGTTGCTGTCCCAGCAAACACACCTGTCT
ACGCTACAGGTCTGTAACTGGTTCATCAACGCCCGCCGCAGGCTCCTCCCTGACATGCTGAGAAAGGATG
GCAAAGATCCAAATCAGTTCACAATTTCCCGCCGTGGGGCCAAGATTTCTGAAACGAGCTCTGTGGAGTC
CGTGATGGGCATCAAAAACTTCATGCCAGCTCTAGAGGAGACCCCATTTCATTCCTGTACAGCTGGGCCA
AACCCAACCCTAGGGAGGCCACTGTCTCCTAAGCCGTCATCCCCGGGATCAGTTTTGGCTCGTCCATCAG
TGATCTGCCATACCACTGTGACTGCATTGAAAGATGTCCCTTTCTCTCTCTGCCAGTCGGTCGGTGTGGG
ACAAAACACAGATATACAGCAGATAGCGGCCAAAAACTTCACAGACACCTCTCTCATGTACCCAGAGGAC
ACTTGTAAATCTGGACCAAGTACGAATACACAGAGTGGTCTTTTCAACACTCCTCCCCCTACTCCACCGG
ACCTCAACCAGGACTTCAGTGGATTTCAGCTTCTAGTGGATGTTGCACTCAAACGGGCTGCAGAGATGGA
GCTTCAGGCAAAACTTACAGCTTAGTAATGAACTAGTCCGTAACTTGAAAGTATTTCGATTTCTTGGCTT
TATATATCTTGTGGAAAGGACGACGTACCAATCTGCACTTCGGTGGC
