>Addgene plasmid #142120 | TFORF2568 | depositor partial sequence | sequence record 278498 | Barcode
CGTACCAATCTGCACTTCGGTGGC
